# Supplementary material for: Striatal spinophilin enhances D2R interaction with cytosolic proteins to mediate persistent D2R agonist-induced locomotor suppression
Source: bioRxiv preprint, doi:10.1101/2025.09.09.675136, version 1 (2025-09-15)
Supplement: Data S1 [file 675136_file24.zip › Data S1-Drd2-uID.gbk]

LOCUS       D2R-UID_7               7155 bp    DNA     circular SYN 19-JUL-2024
DEFINITION  D2R-UID_7.
ACCESSION   D2R-UID_7
VERSION     D2R-UID_7
KEYWORDS    .
SOURCE      
  ORGANISM  .
            .
COMMENT     Annotated with pLannotate v1.2.2
FEATURES             Location/Qualifiers
     rep_origin      5539..5967
                     /note="pLannotate"
                     /label="f1 ori"
                     /database="snapgene"
                     /identity="100.0"
                     /match_length="100.0"
                     /fragment="False"
                     /other="rep_origin"
     enhancer        1299..1602
                     /note="pLannotate"
                     /label="CMV enhancer"
                     /database="snapgene"
                     /identity="100.0"
                     /match_length="100.0"
                     /fragment="False"
                     /other="enhancer"
     polyA_signal    3464..3688
                     /note="pLannotate"
                     /label="bGH poly(A) signal"
                     /database="snapgene"
                     /identity="100.0"
                     /match_length="100.0"
                     /fragment="False"
                     /other="polyA_signal"
     polyA_signal    4938..5145
                     /note="pLannotate"
                     /label="bGH poly(A) signal"
                     /database="snapgene"
                     /identity="100.0"
                     /match_length="100.0"
                     /fragment="False"
                     /other="polyA_signal"
     promoter        1603..1806
                     /note="pLannotate"
                     /label="CMV promoter"
                     /database="snapgene"
                     /identity="100.0"
                     /match_length="100.0"
                     /fragment="False"
                     /other="promoter"
     intron          1859..1991
                     /note="pLannotate"
                     /label="chimeric intron"
                     /database="snapgene"
                     /identity="100.0"
                     /match_length="100.0"
                     /fragment="False"
                     /other="intron"
     promoter        6020..6124
                     /note="pLannotate"
                     /label="AmpR promoter"
                     /database="snapgene"
                     /identity="100.0"
                     /match_length="100.0"
                     /fragment="False"
                     /other="promoter"
     CDS             6125..6985
                     /note="pLannotate"
                     /label="AmpR"
                     /database="snapgene"
                     /identity="99.8"
                     /match_length="100.0"
                     /fragment="False"
                     /other="CDS"
     CDS             2096..3424
                     /note="pLannotate"
                     /label="DRD2"
                     /database="swissprot"
                     /identity="99.8"
                     /match_length="100.0"
                     /fragment="False"
                     /other="CDS"
     rep_origin      1..589
                     /note="pLannotate"
                     /label="ori"
                     /database="snapgene"
                     /identity="99.8"
                     /match_length="100.0"
                     /fragment="False"
                     /other="rep_origin"
     misc_feature    4383..4924
                     /note="pLannotate"
                     /label="WPRE (fragment)"
                     /database="snapgene"
                     /identity="100.0"
                     /match_length="92.0"
                     /fragment="True"
                     /other="misc_feature"
     CDS             3767..4276
                     /note="pLannotate"
                     /label="BioID2 (fragment)"
                     /database="snapgene"
                     /identity="99.4"
                     /match_length="73.0"
                     /fragment="True"
                     /other="CDS"
     protein_bind    complement(3689..3722)
                     /note="pLannotate"
                     /label="loxP"
                     /database="snapgene"
                     /identity="100.0"
                     /match_length="100.0"
                     /fragment="False"
                     /other="protein_bind"
     protein_bind    complement(3425..3458)
                     /note="pLannotate"
                     /label="loxP"
                     /database="snapgene"
                     /identity="100.0"
                     /match_length="100.0"
                     /fragment="False"
                     /other="protein_bind"
     promoter        913..943
                     /note="pLannotate"
                     /label="lac promoter"
                     /database="snapgene"
                     /identity="100.0"
                     /match_length="100.0"
                     /fragment="False"
                     /other="promoter"
     protein_bind    877..898
                     /note="pLannotate"
                     /label="CAP binding site"
                     /database="snapgene"
                     /identity="100.0"
                     /match_length="100.0"
                     /fragment="False"
                     /other="protein_bind"
     protein_bind    951..967
                     /note="pLannotate"
                     /label="lac operator"
                     /database="snapgene"
                     /identity="100.0"
                     /match_length="100.0"
                     /fragment="False"
                     /other="protein_bind"
     CDS             5377..5534
                     /note="pLannotate"
                     /label="lacZα (fragment)"
                     /database="snapgene"
                     /identity="100.0"
                     /match_length="90.8"
                     /fragment="True"
                     /other="CDS"
     repeat_region   5233..5363
                     /note="pLannotate"
                     /label="AAV2 ITR (fragment)"
                     /database="snapgene"
                     /identity="100.0"
                     /match_length="92.9"
                     /fragment="True"
                     /other="repeat_region"
     repeat_region   complement(1028..1158)
                     /note="pLannotate"
                     /label="AAV2 ITR (fragment)"
                     /database="snapgene"
                     /identity="100.0"
                     /match_length="92.9"
                     /fragment="True"
                     /other="repeat_region"
     CDS             772..864
                     /note="pLannotate"
                     /label="lacI (fragment)"
                     /database="snapgene"
                     /identity="100.0"
                     /match_length="8.6"
                     /fragment="True"
                     /other="CDS"
     CDS             2063..2083
                     /note="pLannotate"
                     /label="3xFLAG (fragment)"
                     /database="snapgene"
                     /identity="95.2"
                     /match_length="29.2"
                     /fragment="True"
                     /other="CDS"
ORIGIN
        1 ttgagatcct ttttttctgc gcgtaatctg ctgcttgcaa acaaaaaaac caccgctacc
       61 agcggtggtt tgtttgccgg atcaagagct accaactctt tttccgaagg taactggctt
      121 cagcagagcg cagataccaa atactgttct tctagtgtag ccgtagttag gccaccactt
      181 caagaactct gtagcaccgc ctacatacct cgctctgcta atcctgttac cagtggctgc
      241 tgccagtggc gataagtcgt gtcttaccgg gttggactca agacgatagt taccggataa
      301 ggcgcagcgg tcgggctgaa cggggggttc gtgcacacag cccagcttgg agcgaacgac
      361 ctacaccgaa ctgagatacc tacagcgtga gctatgagaa agcgccacgc ttcccgaagg
      421 gagaaaggcg gacaggtatc cggtaagcgg cagggtcgga acaggagagc gcacgaggga
      481 gcttccaggg ggaaacgcct ggtatcttta tagtcctgtc gggtttcgcc acctctgact
      541 tgagcgtcga tttttgtgat gctcgtcagg ggggcggagc ctatggaaaa acgccagcaa
      601 cgcggccttt ttacggttcc tggccttttg ctggcctttt gctcacatgt tctttcctgc
      661 gttatcccct gattctgtgg ataaccgtat taccgccttt gagtgagctg ataccgctcg
      721 ccgcagccga acgaccgagc gcagcgagtc agtgagcgag gaagcggaag agcgcccaat
      781 acgcaaaccg cctctccccg cgcgttggcc gattcattaa tgcagctggc acgacaggtt
      841 tcccgactgg aaagcgggca gtgagcgcaa cgcaattaat gtgagttagc tcactcatta
      901 ggcaccccag gctttacact ttatgcttcc ggctcgtatg ttgtgtggaa ttgtgagcgg
      961 ataacaattt cacacaggaa acagctatga ccatgattac gccagattta attaaggcct
     1021 taattaggct gcgcgctcgc tcgctcactg aggccgcccg ggcaaagccc gggcgtcggg
     1081 cgacctttgg tcgcccggcc tcagtgagcg agcgagcgcg cagagaggga gtggccaact
     1141 ccatcactag gggttccttg tagttaatga ttaacccgcc atgctactta tctacgtagc
     1201 catgctctag gaagatcgga attcgccctt aagctagcta gttattaata gtaatcaatt
     1261 acggggtcat tagttcatag cccatatatg gagttccgcg ttacataact tacggtaaat
     1321 ggcccgcctg gctgaccgcc caacgacccc cgcccattga cgtcaataat gacgtatgtt
     1381 cccatagtaa cgccaatagg gactttccat tgacgtcaat gggtggagta tttacggtaa
     1441 actgcccact tggcagtaca tcaagtgtat catatgccaa gtacgccccc tattgacgtc
     1501 aatgacggta aatggcccgc ctggcattat gcccagtaca tgaccttatg ggactttcct
     1561 acttggcagt acatctacgt attagtcatc gctattacca tggtgatgcg gttttggcag
     1621 tacatcaatg ggcgtggata gcggtttgac tcacggggat ttccaagtct ccaccccatt
     1681 gacgtcaatg ggagtttgtt ttggcaccaa aatcaacggg actttccaaa atgtcgtaac
     1741 aactccgccc cattgacgca aatgggcggt aggcgtgtac ggtgggaggt ctatataagc
     1801 agagctggtt tagtgaaccg tcagatcctg cagaagttgg tcgtgaggca ctgggcaggt
     1861 aagtatcaag gttacaagac aggtttaagg agaccaatag aaactgggct tgtcgagaca
     1921 gagaagactc ttgcgtttct gataggcacc tattggtctt actgacatcc actttgcctt
     1981 tctctccaca ggtgtccagg cggccgccat ggtgatgaag acgatcatcg ccctgagcta
     2041 catcttctgc ctggtattcg ccgactacaa ggacgatgat gacgccagca tcgatatgga
     2101 tcctctgaat ctgtcatggt atgacgatga tctggaaagg caaaactggt cccggccgtt
     2161 taatggatca gatggtaaag cagatcggcc tcactacaat tactacgcca cactgctcac
     2221 cctcctcatt gcagttattg tgttcgggaa cgtgctggtt tgcatggcag taagccggga
     2281 aaaggctctc cagacaacta ccaactacct catcgtctca cttgcggtag cagacttgct
     2341 ggtggctacc ctggtcatgc cttgggtggt ttacttggag gttgttggcg agtggaagtt
     2401 ctcaaggata cattgcgata tctttgtaac cctggatgtt atgatgtgta cggcttcaat
     2461 attgaacctc tgtgccatct ccatcgaccg ctatactgcc gtagcaatgc ctatgcttta
     2521 caatacccga tattcaagca agcggagggt gacggttatg atttccatcg tttgggtgct
     2581 gtcctttacg attagttgcc ctctgctgtt cgggctgaac aacgcagacc aaaatgagtg
     2641 tattattgcc aatcccgcct ttgtggtgta ttcatcaatt gtgagctttt acgtcccatt
     2701 tattgttaca ttgttggtgt acattaaaat atacattgtc ctcaggcggc ggagaaaacg
     2761 ggtgaacacc aagcggtcat ctagagcttt ccgcgctcat ctgagagctc cactgaaggg
     2821 caactgtacc cacccggaag acatgaaact gtgtaccgtc atcatgaaat ccaatgggag
     2881 cttccccgtt aataggcgga gagtggaagc cgcaaggcgc gcacaggagc tggagatgga
     2941 gatgctcagc agcaccagcc cccctgagcg cacccggtac agccccattc cgccctcaca
     3001 tcaccaactc acactgcccg acccctcaca tcatggactc cactctaccc cggactcacc
     3061 ggccaagcct gaaaagaacg ggcacgcgaa aaatcacccg aaaatcgcta agattttcga
     3121 gatccaaact atgcctaacg gcaaaactcg cacctctctg aaaacaatga gtcggagaaa
     3181 actttcacag caaaaggaga agaaggccac ccaaatgctg gccattgtac tcggggtgtt
     3241 catcatttgt tggctgccct tttttatcac ccacatcctg aacattcatt gtgattgcaa
     3301 cattccacca gtgctctata gcgcctttac ttggctgggt tatgtgaata gtgcggtaaa
     3361 ccccataatc tacaccacat tcaatatcga atttcgaaaa gcatttctga agattctcca
     3421 ctgtataact tcgtataatg tatgctatac gaagttataa taactgtgcc ttctagttgc
     3481 cagccatctg ttgtttgccc ctcccccgtg ccttccttga ccctggaagg tgccactccc
     3541 actgtccttt cctaataaaa tgaggaaatt gcatcgcatt gtctgagtag gtgtcattct
     3601 attctggggg gtggggtggg gcaggacagc aagggggagg attgggaaga caatagcagg
     3661 catgctgggg atgcggtggg ctctatggat aacttcgtat aatgtatgct atacgaagtt
     3721 atcatctcgt ctggaagaag aactgcgtcg tcgtctgacc gaagacttca agaacctgat
     3781 ctggctgaag gaggtggaca gcacccagga gagactgaag gagtggaacg tgtcctacgg
     3841 caccgccctg gtggccgaca gacagaccaa gggcagaggc ggcccgggca gaaagtggct
     3901 gagccaggag ggcggcctgt acttcagctt cctgctgaac cccaaggagt tcgagaacct
     3961 gctgcagctg cccctggtgc tgggcctgag cgtgagcgag gccctggagg agatcaccga
     4021 gatccccttc agcctgaagt ggcccaacga cgtgtacttc caggagaaga aggtgagcgg
     4081 cgtgctgtgc gagctgagca aggacaagct gatcgtgggc atcggcatca acgtgaacca
     4141 gagagagatc cccgaggaga tcaaggacag agccaccacc ctgtacgaga tcaccggcaa
     4201 ggactgggac agaaaggagg tgctgctgaa ggtgctgaag agaatcagcg agaacctgaa
     4261 gaagttcaag gagaaggggc ggccgccact gtgctggata tctgcagaat tccaccacac
     4321 tggactagtg gatccgagct cggtaccaag cttaagttta aaccgctaat aagcttggat
     4381 ccaatcaacc tctggattac aaaatttgtg aaagattgac tggtattctt aactatgttg
     4441 ctccttttac gctatgtgga tacgctgctt taatgccttt gtatcatgct attgcttccc
     4501 gtatggcttt cattttctcc tccttgtata aatcctggtt gctgtctctt tatgaggagt
     4561 tgtggcccgt tgtcaggcaa cgtggcgtgg tgtgcactgt gtttgctgac gcaaccccca
     4621 ctggttgggg cattgccacc acctgtcagc tcctttccgg gactttcgct ttccccctcc
     4681 ctattgccac ggcggaactc atcgccgcct gccttgcccg ctgctggaca ggggctcggc
     4741 tgttgggcac tgacaattcc gtggtgttgt cggggaaatc atcgtccttt ccttggctgc
     4801 tcgcctgtgt tgccacctgg attctgcgcg ggacgtcctt ctgctacgtc ccttcggccc
     4861 tcaatccagc ggaccttcct tcccgcggcc tgctgccggc tctgcggcct cttccgcgtc
     4921 ttcgagatct gcctcgactg tgccttctag ttgccagcca tctgttgttt gcccctcccc
     4981 cgtgccttcc ttgaccctgg aaggtgccac tcccactgtc ctttcctaat aaaatgagga
     5041 aattgcatcg cattgtctga gtaggtgtca ttctattctg gggggtgggg tggggcagga
     5101 cagcaagggg gaggattggg aagacaatag caggcatgct ggggactcga gttaagggcg
     5161 aattcccgat aaggatcttc ctagagcatg gctacgtaga taagtagcat ggcgggttaa
     5221 tcattaacta caaggaaccc ctagtgatgg agttggccac tccctctctg cgcgctcgct
     5281 cgctcactga ggccgggcga ccaaaggtcg cccgacgccc gggctttgcc cgggcggcct
     5341 cagtgagcga gcgagcgcgc agccttaatt aacctaattc actggccgtc gttttacaac
     5401 gtcgtgactg ggaaaaccct ggcgttaccc aacttaatcg ccttgcagca catccccctt
     5461 tcgccagctg gcgtaatagc gaagaggccc gcaccgatcg cccttcccaa cagttgcgca
     5521 gcctgaatgg cgaatgggnn nnnnnnnnnn nnnnnnnnnn nnnnnnnnnn nnnnnnnnnn
     5581 nnnnnnnnnn nnnnnnnnnn nnnnnnnnnn nnnnnnnnnn nnnnnnnnnn nnnnnnnnnn
     5641 nnnnnnnnnn nnnnnnnnnn nncnnnnnnn nnnnnnnnnn nnnnnnnnnn nnnnnnnnnn
     5701 nnnnnnnnnn nnnnnnnnnn nnnnnnnnnn nnnnnnnnnn nnnnnnnnnn nnnnannnnn
     5761 nnnnnnnnnn nnnnnnnnnn nnnnnnnnnn nnnnnnnnnn nnnncctttg acgttggagt
     5821 ccacgttctt tnnnnnnnnn nnnnnnnnnn nnnnnnnnnn nnnnnnnnac cctatctcgg
     5881 tctattcttt tgatttataa gggattttgc cgatttcggc ctattggtta aaaaatgagc
     5941 tgatttaaca aaaatttaac gcgaatttta acaaaatatt aacgcttaca atttaggtgg
     6001 cacttttcgg ggaaatgtgc gcggaacccc tatttgttta tttttctaaa tacattcaaa
     6061 tatgtatccg ctcatgagac aataaccctg ataaatgctt caataatatt gaaaaaggaa
     6121 gagtatgagt attcaacatt tccgtgtcgc ccttattccc ttttttgcgg cattttgcct
     6181 tcctgttttt gctcacccag aaacgctggt gaaagtaaaa gatgctgaag atcagttggg
     6241 tgcacgagtg ggttacatcg aactggatct caacagcggt aagatccttg agagttttcg
     6301 ccccgaagaa cgttttccaa tgatgagcac ttttaaagtt ctgctatgtg gcgcggtatt
     6361 atcccgtatt gacgccgggc aagagcaact cggtcgccgc atacactatt ctcagaatga
     6421 cttggttgag tactcaccag tcacagaaaa gcatcttacg gatggcatga cagtaagaga
     6481 attatgcagt gctgccataa ccatgagtga taacactgcg gccaacttac ttctgacaac
     6541 gatcggagga ccgaaggagc taaccgcttt tttgcacaac atgggggatc atgtaactcg
     6601 ccttgatcgt tgggaaccgg agctgaatga agccatacca aacgacgagc gtgacaccac
     6661 gatgcctgta gcaatggcaa caacgttgcg caaactatta actggcgaac tacttactct
     6721 agcttcccgg caacaattaa tagactggat ggaggcggat aaagttgcag gaccacttct
     6781 gcgctcggcc cttccggctg gctggtttat tgctgataaa tctggagccg gtgagcgtgg
     6841 gtctcgcggt atcattgcag cactggggcc agatggtaag ccctcccgta tcgtagttat
     6901 ctacacgacg gggagtcagg caactatgga tgaacgaaat agacagatcg ctgagatagg
     6961 tgcctcactg attaagcatt ggtaactgtc agaccaagtt tactcatata tactttagat
     7021 tgatttaaaa cttcattttt aatttaaaag gatctaggtg aagatccttt ttgataatct
     7081 catgaccaaa atcccttaac gtgagttttc gttccactga gcgtcagacc ccgtagaaaa
     7141 gatcaaagga tcttc
//
